LOCUS       Exported 437 bp ds-DNA linear SYN 10-JUN-2021
DEFINITION  synthetic linear DNA
ACCESSION   .
VERSION     .
KEYWORDS    pCruzHA SIRT1 G261A
SOURCE      synthetic DNA construct
  ORGANISM  synthetic DNA construct
REFERENCE   1 (bases 1 to 437)
  AUTHORS   Nemoto S, Fergusson MM, Finkel T
  TITLE     SIRT1 functionally interacts with the metabolic regulator and
            transcriptional coactivator PGC-1{alpha}.
  JOURNAL   J Biol Chem. 2005 Apr 22. 280(16):16456-60.
  PUBMED    15716268
REFERENCE   2 (bases 1 to 437)
  AUTHORS   .
  TITLE     Direct Submission
  JOURNAL   Exported Jun 10, 2021 from SnapGene Server 1.1.58
            http://www.snapgene.com
FEATURES             Location/Qualifiers
     source          1..437
                     /organism="synthetic DNA construct"
                     /mol_type="other DNA"
     regulatory      184..193
                     /regulatory_class="other"
                     /note="vertebrate consensus sequence for strong initiation
                     of translation (Kozak, 1987)"
ORIGIN
        1 tgggatcctc ccttcgacgt tcctgattac gctagcctcg aattcagccc cttgggcgcg
       61 gtaccgagct cggatccact agtccagtgt ggtggaattc tgcagattcg acagagaggc
      121 agttggaaga tggcggacga ggtggcgctc gcccttcagg ccgccggctc cccttccgcg
      181 gcggccgcca tggaggccgc gtcgcagccg gcggacgagc cgctccgcaa gaggccccgc
      241 cgagactggc ctggcctcgg gcgcagcccg ggcgagccga gcgcatcagt ggcgccggcg
      301 gccgcggggt gtgaggcggc gagcgccgcg gccccggcgg cgctgtggcg ggaggcggca
      361 ggtgcggcgg cgagcgcgga gcgggaggcc ccggcgacgg ccgtggccgg tgacggacac
      421 aatgggtccg gcctgcg
//
