LOCUS       Exported 533 bp ds-DNA linear SYN 10-JUN-2021
DEFINITION  synthetic linear DNA
ACCESSION   .
VERSION     .
KEYWORDS    pCruzHA SIRT1 G261A
SOURCE      synthetic DNA construct
  ORGANISM  synthetic DNA construct
REFERENCE   1 (bases 1 to 533)
  AUTHORS   Nemoto S, Fergusson MM, Finkel T
  TITLE     SIRT1 functionally interacts with the metabolic regulator and
            transcriptional coactivator PGC-1{alpha}.
  JOURNAL   J Biol Chem. 2005 Apr 22. 280(16):16456-60.
  PUBMED    15716268
REFERENCE   2 (bases 1 to 533)
  AUTHORS   .
  TITLE     Direct Submission
  JOURNAL   Exported Jun 10, 2021 from SnapGene Server 1.1.58
            http://www.snapgene.com
FEATURES             Location/Qualifiers
     source          1..533
                     /organism="synthetic DNA construct"
                     /mol_type="other DNA"
     primer_bind     28..47
                     /label=T7
                     /note="T7 promoter, forward primer"
     promoter        28..46
                     /label=T7 promoter
                     /note="promoter for bacteriophage T7 RNA polymerase"
     regulatory      69..78
                     /regulatory_class="other"
                     /note="vertebrate consensus sequence for strong initiation
                     of translation (Kozak, 1987)"
     CDS             84..110
                     /codon_start=1
                     /product="HA (human influenza hemagglutinin) epitope tag"
                     /label=HA
                     /translation="YPYDVPDYA"
     regulatory      261..270
                     /regulatory_class="other"
                     /note="vertebrate consensus sequence for strong initiation
                     of translation (Kozak, 1987)"
ORIGIN
        1 acccactgct tactggctta tcgaaattaa tacgactcac tatagggaga cccaagcttc
       61 tcgaggccgc caccatggga tcctaccctt acgacgttcc tgattacgct agcctcgaat
      121 tcagtactgc ggccgcggta ccgagctcgg atccactagt ccagtgtggt ggaattctgc
      181 agattcgaca gagaggcagt tggaagatgg cggacgaggt ggcgctcgcc cttcaggccg
      241 ccggctcccc ttccgcggcg gccgccatgg aggccgcgtc gcagccggcg gacgagccgc
      301 tccgcaagag gccccgccga gacgggcctg gcctcgggcg cagcccgggc gagccgagcg
      361 cagcagtggc gccggcggcc gcggggtgtg aggcggcgag cgccgcggcc ccggcggcgc
      421 tgtggcggga ggcggcaggg gcggcggcga gcgcggagcg ggaggccccg gcgacggccg
      481 tggccgggga cggagacaat gggtccggcc tgcggcggga gccgagggcg gcc
//
