>Addgene plasmid #10963 | pCruzHA SIRT1 G261A | addgene partial sequence | sequence record 39387 | BGH-rev 5'-TAGAAGGCACAGTCGAGG-3'
GGCCCTCTAGACTCGAGCGGCCGCCACTGTGCTGGATTCGACCAATTCCTGAATCCGGACAGCTTCAATA
GTGTCATGATTTGTCTGATGGATAGTTTACATCTGTCAATTCCTGTCTTGTAGCTATAGCTTCATTAACA
ACCTCTTGATCCCCTCCATCAGCTCCAAATCCAGATCCTCCAGCACATTCGGGCCTCTCCGTATCATCTT
CCAAGCCATTGTAGAATTCTTCAATTTCACTTTCATCTTCCAAGGGTTCCTCTAAACTTGGACTCTGGCA
TGTGCCACTGTCACTGTTACTGCCACAGGAACTAGAGGACAAGACGTCATCTTCAGAGTCTGAGTATACC
TCAGCACCGTGGAATATGTAACGATTTGGTGGTACAAACAGGTATTGATTACCCTCAAGCCGCTTACTAA
TCTGCTCCTTTGCAAGTCTATTAGGCCAGCATTTTCTCACTGTTTCTGCAACTGAAGTTCTTTCATTTTT
GTCTGCAGTACTGGAACCAACAGCCTTAAAATCTGGATTTTCCACATTAATGTTCTCAACATTCCTACTA
GTCTGTACTTCTTGTGGTTTTTCTTCCACACAACTTGATTCAGATACTTCTAAATCATTAACATTGTTGT
TTGTTGCTTGGTCTACAAGTGTAGCAATCACAGAAGAGTCTTGTGGTACAGTTCTTTCAGGTGAACTTGA
GTCTTCCGAAATATGAAGAGGTGTTGGTGGCAACTCTGATAAATGAACCAATTCCTTTTGTGGGCGTGGA
GGTTTTTCAGTAATTTCTGAAAGCTTTACAGGGTTACAACAAA
