>Addgene plasmid #10963 | pCruzHA SIRT1 G261A | addgene partial sequence | sequence record 39944 | SIRT1-F 5'-gacgctgtggcagattgtta-3'
CAATACAATTGAAGATGCTGTGAAGTTACTGCAGGAGTGTAAAAAGATAATAGTTCTGACTGGAGCTGGG
GTTTCTGTCTCCTGTGCGATTCCTGACTTCAGATCAAGAGACGGTATCTATGCTCGCCTTGCGGTGGACT
TCCCAGACCTCCCAGACCCTCAAGCCATGTTTGATATTGAGTATTTTAGAAAAGACCCAAGACCATTCTT
CAAGTTTGCAAAGGAAATATATCCCGGACAGTTCCAGCCGTCTCTGTGTCACAAATTCATAGCTTTGTCA
GATAAGGAAGGAAAACTACTTCGAAATTATACTCAAAATATAGATACCTTGGAGCAGGTTGCAGGAATCC
AAAGGATCCTTCAGTGTCATGGTTCCTTTGCAACAGCATCTTGCCTGATTTGTAAGTACAAAGTTGATTG
TGAAGCTGTTCGTGGAGACATTTTTAATCAGGTAGTTCCTCGGTGCCCTAGGTGCCCAGCTGATGAGCCA
CTTGCCATCATGAAGCCAGAGATTGTCTTCTTTGGTGAAAACTTACCAGAACAGTTTCATAGAGCCATGA
AGTATGACAAAGATGAAGTTGACCTCCTCATTGTTATTGGATCTTCTCTGAAAGTGAGACCAGTAGCACT
AATTCCAAGTTCTATACCCCATGAAGTGCCTCAAATATTAATAAATAGGGAACCTTTGCCTCATCTACAT
TTTGATGTAGAGCTCCTTGGAGACTGCGATGTTATAATTAATGAGTTGTGTCATAGGCTAGGTGGTGAAT
ATGCCAAACTTTGTTGTAACCCTGTAAAGCTTTCAGAAATTACTGAAAAACCTCCACGCCCACAAAAGGA
ATTGGTTCATTTATCA
