[The description below was written by a language model from this plasmid's Addgene catalogue record and the feature table of its GenBank file.]
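Description:
pCruzHA SIRT1 G261A is a mammalian expression plasmid built on the commercial pCruz HA backbone (about 6.6 kb without insert). It carries mouse Sirt1, the NAD-dependent protein deacetylase also known as Sir2alpha, with a G261A point mutation. The backbone supplies an N-terminal HA epitope tag, so the mutant protein can be detected or immunoprecipitated with anti-HA antibodies. The plasmid is maintained in E. coli as a high-copy replicon under kanamycin selection. A neomycin resistance marker allows G418 selection of transfected mammalian cells. The insert was introduced by restriction enzyme cloning. The record does not give the insert size, the mammalian promoter driving expression, or the origin of replication.

The available sequence data consist of two short partial reads (about 530 and 440 bp), not a full plasmid map. The first covers the junction upstream of the insert. It shows a T7 promoter, which serves as the 5′ sequencing primer site and could support in vitro transcription. This is followed by a Kozak consensus for efficient translation initiation, the HA tag coding sequence, and a second Kozak-like motif further downstream. The second read has only a Kozak-type consensus annotated and no other features, so these records say nothing about the rest of the vector.

The record does not describe the functional consequence of G261A. The associated publication concerns the functional interaction between SIRT1 and the metabolic coactivator PGC-1α, which suggests use as a mutant for comparison with wild-type SIRT1 in transfected mammalian cells.
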