Addgene plasmid #10963: pCruzHA SIRT1 G261A
Depositing lab: Toren Finkel. Publication: SIRT1 functionally interacts with the metabolic regulator and transcriptional coactivator PGC-1{alpha}. Nemoto S, Fergusson MM, Finkel T. J Biol Chem. 2005 Apr 22. 280(16):16456-60. 10.1074/jbc.M501485200 PubMed 15716268.
Backbone
  Vector backbone: pCruz HA
  Backbone manufacturer: Santa Cruz Biotechnology
  Backbone size w/o insert (bp): 6600
  Vector type: Mammalian Expression
  Selectable markers: Neomycin (select with G418)
Growth in bacteria
  Bacterial resistance: Kanamycin, 50 μg/mL
  Growth temperature: 37°C
  Growth strain: DH5alpha
  Copy number: High Copy
Gene/Insert
  Gene/Insert name: SIRT1
  Species: M. musculus (mouse)
  Mutation: G261A
  Entrez Gene: Sirt1 (a.k.a. SIR2L1, Sir2, Sir2a, Sir2alpha)
  Tag / fusion protein: HA (N terminal on backbone)
  Cloning method: Restriction Enzyme
  Sequencing primers: 5′ T7
Terms and licenses: Academic/Nonprofit Terms; Industry Terms: Not Available to Industry
How to cite: pCruzHA SIRT1 G261A was a gift from Toren Finkel (Addgene plasmid # 10963 ; http://n2t.net/addgene:10963 ; RRID:Addgene_10963)
